Addgene plasmid #140007: pEarleyGate103 mmPing20F
Purpose: mmPing20F activation tag
Depositing lab: Charles Nathan Hancock. Depositing organization: University of South Carolina Aiken. Publication: Development of mPing-based activation tags for crop insertional mutagenesis. Johnson A, Mcassey E, Diaz S, Reagin J, Redd PS, Parrilla DR, Nguyen H, Stec A, McDaniel LAL, Clemente TE, Stupar RM, Parrott WA, Hancock CN. Plant Direct. 2021 Jan 19;5(1):e00300. doi: 10.1002/pld3.300. eCollection 2021 Jan. PubMed 33506165.
Backbone
  Vector backbone: pEarleyGate 103
  Total vector size (bp): 12603
  Vector type: Plant Expression
  Selectable markers: Basta
Growth in bacteria
  Bacterial resistance: Kanamycin, 50 μg/mL
  Growth temperature: 37°C
  Growth strain: DH5alpha
  Copy number: Unknown
Gene/Insert
  Gene/Insert name: mmPing20F
  Species: Oryza sativa and Fig Mosaic Virus
  Cloning method: Gateway Cloning
  Sequencing primers: 5′ 35S For; 3′ GFP Rev
Terms and licenses: Academic/Nonprofit Terms; Industry Terms: Not Available to Industry
Depositor comments: The plasmid contains an IS element 3' of the KanR KanR marker that is not currently of functional concern. Confirm IS element remains in expected position prior to use or when troubleshooting.
How to cite: pEarleyGate103 mmPing20F was a gift from Charles Nathan Hancock (Addgene plasmid # 140007 ; http://n2t.net/addgene:140007 ; RRID:Addgene_140007)
