[The description below was written by a language model from this plasmid's Addgene catalogue record and pLannotate feature annotations shown in this document.]
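Description:
pEarleyGate103 mmPing20F is a 12.6 kb plant binary vector built on the Gateway-compatible pEarleyGate 103 backbone and intended for Agrobacterium-mediated delivery into plants. Outside the T-DNA it carries a ColE1/pBR322-type origin with the bom mobilisation region for propagation in E. coli, the pVS1 origin together with RepA and StaA for replication and stable maintenance in Agrobacterium, and a kanamycin resistance gene for bacterial selection. The feature table also shows an IS5 transposase gene (insH) beside KanR. This matches the depositor's note that an insertion sequence sits next to the marker, is not currently considered a functional concern, and should be checked for position before use.

Between the nopaline-type left and right borders, a bar gene (phosphinothricin acetyltransferase) driven by the mannopine synthase promoter and terminator provides Basta/glufosinate selection in plants. The payload cassette consists of the CaMV 35S promoter, an attB1/attB2-flanked insert introduced by Gateway cloning, then mgfp5 with a His tag and the octopine synthase terminator. The insert, mmPing20F, is described as an activation tag derived from rice and a mosaic virus. The catalogue says "Fig Mosaic Virus", whereas the annotation detects a figwort mosaic virus fragment inside the insert, probably viral regulatory sequence carried within a modified mPing transposable element, although the record does not define it. Because the element lies between the 35S promoter and GFP, the layout would suit using GFP expression to report its excision, but the record does not state this. The stated use is as an mPing-based activation tag for insertional mutagenesis in crops.
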