Features (pLannotate 1.2.2; 25 found; start..end, strand, type, name):
      1..25      +  misc_feature   LB T-DNA repeat: left border repeat from nopaline C58 T-DNA
    111..363     -  terminator     MAS terminator: mannopine synthase terminator
    376..924     -  CDS            bar: PAT_STRHY - Experimental evidence at protein level: Swiss-Prot protein existence level 1. Inactivates phosphinothricin (PPT) by transfer of an acetyl group from acetyl CoA. Can also acetylate demethylphosphinothricin but not PTT or glutamate. This enzyme is an effector of phosphinothricin tripeptide (PTT or bialaphos) resistance. From Streptomyces hygroscopicus. Introduced by genetic manipulation and expressed in glufosinate-tolerant maize by Dekalb Genetics.
    930..1310    -  promoter       MAS promoter: mannopine synthase promoter (Velten et al., 1984)
   1310..2122    +  CDS            IBMP_CAMVB (fragment): Experimental evidence at protein level: Swiss-Prot protein existence level 1. Enhances the ribosomal termination-reinitiation event leading to the translation of major open reading frames on the polycistronic viral RNAs. From Cauliflower mosaic virus (strain Bari 1) (CaMV).
   2306..2651    +  promoter       CaMV 35S promoter: strong constitutive promoter from cauliflower mosaic virus
   2663..2687    +  protein_bind   attB1: mutant version of attB; recombination site for the Gateway® BP reaction BP Clonase™
   2925..3143    +  CDS            IBMP_FMVD (fragment): Protein inferred from homology: Swiss-Prot protein existence level 3. Enhances the translation of downstream ORFs on polycistronic mRNAs derived from figwort mosaic virus. From Figwort mosaic virus (strain DxS) (FMV).
   3335..3359    -  protein_bind   attB2: mutant version of attB; recombination site for the Gateway® BP reaction BP Clonase™
   3382..4092    +  CDS            mgfp5: GFP with folding enhancement mutations; mgfp5; suitable for expression in plants due to removal of a cryptic intron
   4098..4116    +  CDS            9xHis (fragment): 9xHis affinity tag
   4174..4881    +  terminator     OCS terminator: octopine synthase terminator
   4882..4902    +  misc_feature   MCS (fragment): pUC18/19 multiple cloning site
   4905..5059    +  CDS            lacZα (fragment): LacZα fragment of β-galactosidase; lacZ fragment
   5125..5149    +  misc_feature   RB T-DNA repeat: right border repeat from nopaline C58 T-DNA
   5489..5890    +  CDS            Y4CG_SINFN (fragment): Protein inferred from homology: Swiss-Prot protein existence level 3. From Sinorhizobium fredii (strain NBRC 101917 / NGR234).
   6450..7079    +  CDS            pVS1 StaA: stability protein from the Pseudomonas plasmid pVS1 (Heeb et al., 2000)
   7508..8581    +  CDS            pVS1 RepA: replication protein from the Pseudomonas plasmid pVS1 (Heeb et al., 2000)
   8647..8841    +  rep_origin     pVS1 oriV: origin of replication for the Pseudomonas plasmid pVS1 (Heeb et al., 2000)
   9044..9083    +  CDS            rop (fragment): Rop protein, which maintains plasmids at low copy number; rop
   9185..9325    +  misc_feature   bom: basis of mobility region from pBR322
   9511..10099   -  rep_origin     ori: high-copy-number ColE1/pMB1/pBR322/pUC origin of replication
  10184..10252   -  CDS            yghO (fragment) (sequence partly withheld): YGHO_ECOLI - Experimental evidence at transcript level: Swiss-Prot protein existence level 2. From Escherichia coli (strain K12).
  10251..11228   +  CDS            insH10 (sequence withheld): INH10_ECOLI - Protein inferred from homology: Swiss-Prot protein existence level 3. Involved in the transposition of the insertion sequence IS5. From Escherichia coli (strain K12).
  11385..12179   -  CDS            KanR: aminoglycoside phosphotransferase; aphA-3; confers resistance to kanamycin
>Addgene plasmid #140007 | pEarleyGate103 mmPing20F | addgene full sequence | sequence record 437775 | Addgene NGS Result
TGGCAGGATATATTGTGGTGTAAACAAATTGACGCTTAGACAACTTAATAACACATTGCGGACGTTTTTA
ATGTACTGAATTAACGCCGAATTAATTCGAGCTCGGATCTGATAATTTATTTGAAAATTCATAAGAAAAG
CAAACGTTACATGAATTGATGAAACAATACAAAGACAGATAAAGCCACGCACATTTAGGATATTGGCCGA
GATTACTGAATATTGAGTAAGATCACGGAATTTCTGACAGGAGCATGTCTTCAATTCAGCCCAAATGGCA
GTTGAAATACTCAAACCGCCCCATATGCAGGAGCGGATCATTCATTGTTTGTTTGGTTGCCTTTGCCAAC
ATGGGAGTCCAAGATTCTGCAGTCAAATCTCGGTGACGGGCAGGACCGGACGGGGCGGTACCGGCAGGCT
GAAGTCCAGCTGCCAGAAACCCACGTCATGCCAGTTCCCGTGCTTGAAGCCGGCCGCCCGCAGCATGCCG
CGGGGGGCATATCCGAGCGCCTCGTGCATGCGCACGCTCGGGTCGTTGGGCAGCCCGATGACAGCGACCA
CGCTCTTGAAGCCCTGTGCCTCCAGGGACTTCAGCAGGTGGGTGTAGAGCGTGGAGCCCAGTCCCGTCCG
CTGGTGGCGGGGGGAGACGTACACGGTCGACTCGGCCGTCCAGTCGTAGGCGTTGCGTGCCTTCCAGGGG
CCCGCGTAGGCGATGCCGGCGACCTCGCCGTCCACCTCGGCGACGAGCCAGGGATAGCGCTCCCGCAGAC
GGACGAGGTCGTCCGTCCACTCCTGCGGTTCCTGCGGCTCGGTACGGAAGTTGACCGTGCTTGTCTCGAT
GTAGTGGTTGACGATGGTGCAGACCGCCGGCATGTCCGCCTCGGTGGCACGGCGGATGTCGGCCGGGCGT
CGTTCTGGGCTCATCGATTCGATTTGGTGTATCGAGATTGGTTATGAAATTCAGATGCTAGTGTAATGTA
TTGGTAATTTGGGAAGATATAATAGGAAGCAAGGCTATTTATCCATTTCTGAAAAGGCGAAATGGCGTCA
CCGCGAGCGTCACGCGCATTCCGTTCTTGCTGTAAAGCGTTGTTTGGTACACTTTTGACTAGCGAGGCTT
GGCGTGTCAGCGTATCTATTCAAAAGTCGTTAATGGCTGCGGATCAAGAAAAAGTTGGAATAGAAACAGA
ATACCCGCGAAATTCAGGCCCGGTTGCCATGTCCTACACGCCGAAATAAACGACCAAATTAGTAGAAAAA
TAAAAACTGACTCGGATACTTACGTCACGTCTTGCGCACTGATTTGAAAAATCTCAGAATTCCAATCCCA
CAAAAATCTGAGCTTAACAGCACAGTTGCTCCTCTCAGAGCAGAATCGGGTATTCAACACCCTCATATCA
ACTACTACGTTGTGTATAACGGTCCACATGCCGGTATATACGATGACTGGGGTTGTACAAAGGCGGCAAC
AAACGGCGTTCCCGGAGTTGCACACAAGAAATTTGCCACTATTACAGAGGCAAGAGCAGCAGCTGACGCG
TACACAACAAGTCAGCAAACAGACAGGTTGAACTTCATCCCCAAAGGAGAAGCTCAACTCAAGCCCAAGA
GCTTTGCTAAGGCCCTAACAAGCCCACCAAAGCAAAAAGCCCACTGGCTCACGCTAGGAACCAAAAGGCC
CAGCAGTGATCCAGCCCCAAAAGAGATCTCCTTTGCCCCGGAGATTACAATGGACGATTTCCTCTATCTT
TACGATCTAGGAAGGAAGTTCGAAGGTGAAGGTGACGACACTATGTTCACCACTGATAATGAGAAGGTTA
GCCTCTTCAATTTCAGAAAGAATGCTGACCCACAGATGGTTAGAGAGGCCTACGCAGCAGGTCTCATCAA
GACGATCTACCCGAGTAACAATCTCCAGGAGATCAAATACCTTCCCAAGAAGGTTAAAGATGCAGTCAAA
AGATTCAGGACTAATTGCATCAAGAACACAGAGAAAGACATATTTCTCAAGATCAGAAGTACTATTCCAG
TATGGACGATTCAAGGCTTGCTTCATAAACCAAGGCAAGTAATAGAGATTGGAGTCTCTAAAAAGGTAGT
TCCTACTGAATCTAAGGCCATGCATGGAGTCTAAGATTCAAATCGAGGATCTAACAGAACTCGCCGTGAA
GACTGGCGAACAGTTCATACAGAGTCTTTTACGACTCAATGACAAGAAGAAAATCTTCGTCAACATGGTG
GAGCACGACACTCTGGTCTACTCCAAAAATGTCAAAGATACAGTCTCAGAAGACCAAAGGGCTATTGAGA
CTTTTCAACAAAGGATAATTTCGGGAAACCTCCTCGGATTCCATTGCCCAGCTATCTGTCACTTCATCGA
AAGGACAGTAGAAAAGGAAGGTGGCTCCTACAAATGCCATCATTGCGATAAAGGAAAGGCTATCATTCAA
GATCTCTCTGCCGACAGTGGTCCCAAAGATGGACCCCCACCCACGAGGAGCATCGTGGAAAAAGAAGACG
TTCCAACCACGTCTTCAAAGCAAGTGGATTGATGTGACATCTCCACTGACGTAAGGGATGACGCACAATC
CCACTATCCTTCGCAAGACCCTTCCTCTATATAAGGAAGTTCATTTCATTTGGAGAGGACACGCTCGAGA
TCACAAGTTTGTACAAAAAAGCAGGCTTAAGGCCAGTCACAATGGGGGTTTCACTGGTGTGTCATGCACA
TTTAATAGGGGTAAGACTGAATAAAAAATGATTATTTGCATGAAATGGGGATGAGAGAGAAGGAAAGAGT
TTCATCCTGGTGAAACTCGTCAGCGTCGTTTCCAAGTCCTCGGTAACAGAGCGAAACCCCCGTTGAGGCC
GATTCGTTTCATTCACCGGATCTCTTGCGTCCGCCTCCGCCGTGCGACCTCTGCATTCTCAAGCTTCATC
AGCTGGCTTGTGGGGACCAGACAAAAAAGGAATGGTGCAGAATTGTTAGGCGCACCTACCAAAAGCATCT
TTGCCTTTATTGCAAAGATAAAGCAGATTCCTCTAGTACAAGTGGGGAACAAAATAACGTGGAAAAGAGC
TGTCCTGACAGCCCACTCACTAATGCGTATGACGAACGCAGTGACGACCACAAAAGAATTCCGCGCCGCG
CCGGATTATGGGTACAAATGATCCCAGCAACTTGTACCAATTAAATGCTATGCATAGTCATGGAAACGTC
AAAGTGAAACCCCTCCACTGTGGGGATTGTTTCATAAAAGATTTCATTTGAAAGAAGATGGTATAATATT
TTGGGTAGCCGTGCAATGACACTAGCCATTGTGACTGGCCTAAGACCCAGCTTTCTTGTACAAAGTGGTG
CTCGAGATGGTAGATCTGACTAGTAAAGGAGAAGAACTTTTCACTGGAGTTGTCCCAATTCTTGTTGAAT
TAGATGGTGATGTTAATGGGCACAAATTTTCTGTCAGTGGAGAGGGTGAAGGTGATGCAACATACGGAAA
ACTTACCCTTAAATTTATTTGCACTACTGGAAAACTACCTGTTCCGTGGCCAACACTTGTCACTACTTTC
TCTTATGGTGTTCAATGCTTTTCAAGATACCCAGATCATATGAAGCGGCACGACTTCTTCAAGAGCGCCA
TGCCTGAGGGATACGTGCAGGAGAGGACCATCTTCTTCAAGGACGACGGGAACTACAAGACACGTGCTGA
AGTCAAGTTTGAGGGAGACACCCTCGTCAACAGGATCGAGCTTAAGGGAATCGATTTCAAGGAGGACGGA
AACATCCTCGGCCACAAGTTGGAATACAACTACAACTCCCACAACGTATACATCATGGCCGACAAGCAAA
AGAACGGCATCAAAGCCAACTTCAAGACCCGCCACAACATCGAAGACGGCGGCGTGCAACTCGCTGATCA
TTATCAACAAAATACTCCAATTGGCGATGGCCCTGTCCTTTTACCAGACAACCATTACCTGTCCACACAA
TCTGCCCTTTCGAAAGATCCCAACGAAAAGAGAGACCACATGGTCCTTCTTGAGTTTGTAACAGCTGCTG
GGATTACACATGGCATGGATGAACTATACAAAGCTAGCCACCACCACCACCACCACGTGTGACCTAGGTG
AGTCTAGAGAGTTAATTAAGACCCGGGACTAGTCCCTAGAGTCCTGCTTTAATGAGATATGCGAGACGCC
TATGATCGCATGATATTTGCTTTCAATTCTGTTGTGCACGTTGTAAAAAACCTGAGCATGTGTAGCTCAG
ATCCTTACCGCCGGTTTCGGTTCATTCTAATGAATATATCACCCGTTACTATCGTATTTTTATGAATAAT
ATTCTCCGTTCAATTTACTGATTGTACCCTACTACTTATATGTACAATATTAAAATGAAAACAATATATT
GTGCTGAATAGGTTTATAGCGACATCTATGATAGAGCGCCACAATAACAAACAATTGCGTTTTATTATTA
CAAATCCAATTTTAAAAAAAGCGGCAGAACCGGTCAAACCTAAAAGACTGATTACATAAATCTTATTCAA
ATTTCAAAAGTGCCCCAGGGGCTAGTATCTACGACACACCGAGCGGCGAACTAATAACGCTCACTGAAGG
GAACTCCGGTTCCCCGCCGGCGCGCATGGGTGAGATTCCTTGAAGTTGAGTATTGGCCGTCCGCTCTACC
GAAAGTTACGGGCACCATTCAACCCGGTCCAGCACGGCGGCCGGGTAACCGACTTGCTGCCCCGAGAATT
ATGCAGCATTTTTTTGGTGTATGTGGGCCCCAAATGAAGTGCAGGTCAAACCTTGACAGTGACGACAAAT
CGTTGGGCGGGTCCAGGGCGAATTTTGCGACAACATGTCGAGGCTCAGCAGGACCTGCAGGCATGCAAGC
TTGGCACTGGCCGTCGTTTTACAACGTCGTGACTGGGAAAACCCTGGCGTTACCCAACTTAATCGCCTTG
CAGCACATCCCCCTTTCGCCAGCTGGCGTAATAGCGAAGAGGCCCGCACCGATCGCCCTTCCCAACAGTT
GCGCAGCCTGAATGGCGAATGCTAGAGCAGCTTGAGCTTGGATCAGATTGTCGTTTCCCGCCTTCAGTTT
AAACTATCAGTGTTTGACAGGATATATTGGCGGGTAAACCTAAGAGAAAAGAGCGTTTATTAGAATAATC
GGATATTTAAAAGGGCGTGAAAAGGTTTATCCGTTCGTCCATTTGTATGTGCATGCCAACCACAGGGTTC
CCCTCGGGATCAAAGTACTTTGATCCAACCCCTCCGCTGCTATAGTGCAGTCGGCTTCTGACGTTCAGTG
CAGCCGTCTTCTGAAAACGACATGTCGCACAAGTCCTAAGTTACGCGACAGGCTGCCGCCCTGCCCTTTT
CCTGGCGTTTTCTTGTCGCGTGTTTTAGTCGCATAAAGTAGAATACTTGCGACTAGAACCGGAGACATTA
CGCCATGAACAAGAGCGCCGCCGCTGGCCTGCTGGGCTATGCCCGCGTCAGCACCGACGACCAGGACTTG
ACCAACCAACGGGCCGAACTGCACGCGGCCGGCTGCACCAAGCTGTTTTCCGAGAAGATCACCGGCACCA
GGCGCGACCGCCCGGAGCTGGCCAGGATGCTTGACCACCTACGCCCTGGCGACGTTGTGACAGTGACCAG
GCTAGACCGCCTGGCCCGCAGCACCCGCGACCTACTGGACATTGCCGAGCGCATCCAGGAGGCCGGCGCG
GGCCTGCGTAGCCTGGCAGAGCCGTGGGCCGACACCACCACGCCGGCCGGCCGCATGGTGTTGACCGTGT
TCGCCGGCATTGCCGAGTTCGAGCGTTCCCTAATCATCGACCGCACCCGGAGCGGGCGCGAGGCCGCCAA
GGCCCGAGGCGTGAAGTTTGGCCCCCGCCCTACCCTCACCCCGGCACAGATCGCGCACGCCCGCGAGCTG
ATCGACCAGGAAGGCCGCACCGTGAAAGAGGCGGCTGCACTGCTTGGCGTGCATCGCTCGACCCTGTACC
GCGCACTTGAGCGCAGCGAGGAAGTGACGCCCACCGAGGCCAGGCGGCGCGGTGCCTTCCGTGAGGACGC
ATTGACCGAGGCCGACGCCCTGGCGGCCGCCGAGAATGAACGCCAAGAGGAACAAGCATGAAACCGCACC
AGGACGGCCAGGACGAACCGTTTTTCATTACCGAAGAGATCGAGGCGGAGATGATCGCGGCCGGGTACGT
GTTCGAGCCGCCCGCGCACGTCTCAACCGTGCGGCTGCATGAAATCCTGGCCGGTTTGTCTGATGCCAAG
CTGGCGGCCTGGCCGGCCAGCTTGGCCGCTGAAGAAACCGAGCGCCGCCGTCTAAAAAGGTGATGTGTAT
TTGAGTAAAACAGCTTGCGTCATGCGGTCGCTGCGTATATGATGCGATGAGTAAATAAACAAATACGCAA
GGGGAACGCATGAAGGTTATCGCTGTACTTAACCAGAAAGGCGGGTCAGGCAAGACGACCATCGCAACCC
ATCTAGCCCGCGCCCTGCAACTCGCCGGGGCCGATGTTCTGTTAGTCGATTCCGATCCCCAGGGCAGTGC
CCGCGATTGGGCGGCCGTGCGGGAAGATCAACCGCTAACCGTTGTCGGCATCGACCGCCCGACGATTGAC
CGCGACGTGAAGGCCATCGGCCGGCGCGACTTCGTAGTGATCGACGGAGCGCCCCAGGCGGCGGACTTGG
CTGTGTCCGCGATCAAGGCAGCCGACTTCGTGCTGATTCCGGTGCAGCCAAGCCCTTACGACATATGGGC
CACCGCCGACCTGGTGGAGCTGGTTAAGCAGCGCATTGAGGTCACGGATGGAAGGCTACAAGCGGCCTTT
GTCGTGTCGCGGGCGATCAAAGGCACGCGCATCGGCGGTGAGGTTGCCGAGGCGCTGGCCGGGTACGAGC
TGCCCATTCTTGAGTCCCGTATCACGCAGCGCGTGAGCTACCCAGGCACTGCCGCCGCCGGCACAACCGT
TCTTGAATCAGAACCCGAGGGCGACGCTGCCCGCGAGGTCCAGGCGCTGGCCGCTGAAATTAAATCAAAA
CTCATTTGAGTTAATGAGGTAAAGAGAAAATGAGCAAAAGCACAAACACGCTAAGTGCCGGCCGTCCGAG
CGCACGCAGCAGCAAGGCTGCAACGTTGGCCAGCCTGGCAGACACGCCAGCCATGAAGCGGGTCAACTTT
CAGTTGCCGGCGGAGGATCACACCAAGCTGAAGATGTACGCGGTACGCCAAGGCAAGACCATTACCGAGC
TGCTATCTGAATACATCGCGCAGCTACCAGAGTAAATGAGCAAATGAATAAATGAGTAGATGAATTTTAG
CGGCTAAAGGAGGCGGCATGGAAAATCAAGAACAACCAGGCACCGACGCCGTGGAATGCCCCATGTGTGG
AGGAACGGGCGGTTGGCCAGGCGTAAGCGGCTGGGTTGCCTGCCGGCCCTGCAATGGCACTGGAACCCCC
AAGCCCGAGGAATCGGCGTGAGCGGTCGCAAACCATCCGGCCCGGTACAAATCGGCGCGGCGCTGGGTGA
TGACCTGGTGGAGAAGTTGAAGGCCGCGCAGGCCGCCCAGCGGCAACGCATCGAGGCAGAAGCACGCCCC
GGTGAATCGTGGCAAGCGGCCGCTGATCGAATCCGCAAAGAATCCCGGCAACCGCCGGCAGCCGGTGCGC
CGTCGATTAGGAAGCCGCCCAAGGGCGACGAGCAACCAGATTTTTTCGTTCCGATGCTCTATGACGTGGG
CACCCGCGATAGTCGCAGCATCATGGACGTGGCCGTTTTCCGTCTGTCGAAGCGTGACCGACGAGCTGGC
GAGGTGATCCGCTACGAGCTTCCAGACGGGCACGTAGAGGTTTCCGCAGGGCCGGCCGGCATGGCCAGTG
TGTGGGATTACGACCTGGTACTGATGGCGGTTTCCCATCTAACCGAATCCATGAACCGATACCGGGAAGG
GAAGGGAGACAAGCCCGGCCGCGTGTTCCGTCCACACGTTGCGGACGTACTCAAGTTCTGCCGGCGAGCC
GATGGCGGAAAGCAGAAAGACGACCTGGTAGAAACCTGCATTCGGTTAAACACCACGCACGTTGCCATGC
AGCGTACGAAGAAGGCCAAGAACGGCCGCCTGGTGACGGTATCCGAGGGTGAAGCCTTGATTAGCCGCTA
CAAGATCGTAAAGAGCGAAACCGGGCGGCCGGAGTACATCGAGATCGAGCTAGCTGATTGGATGTACCGC
GAGATCACAGAAGGCAAGAACCCGGACGTGCTGACGGTTCACCCCGATTACTTTTTGATCGATCCCGGCA
TCGGCCGTTTTCTCTACCGCCTGGCACGCCGCGCCGCAGGCAAGGCAGAAGCCAGATGGTTGTTCAAGAC
GATCTACGAACGCAGTGGCAGCGCCGGAGAGTTCAAGAAGTTCTGTTTCACCGTGCGCAAGCTGATCGGG
TCAAATGACCTGCCGGAGTACGATTTGAAGGAGGAGGCGGGGCAGGCTGGCCCGATCCTAGTCATGCGCT
ACCGCAACCTGATCGAGGGCGAAGCATCCGCCGGTTCCTAATGTACGGAGCAGATGCTAGGGCAAATTGC
CCTAGCAGGGGAAAAAGGTCGAAAAGGTCTCTTTCCTGTGGATAGCACGTACATTGGGAACCCAAAGCCG
TACATTGGGAACCGGAACCCGTACATTGGGAACCCAAAGCCGTACATTGGGAACCGGTCACACATGTAAG
TGACTGATATAAAAGAGAAAAAAGGCGATTTTTCCGCCTAAAACTCTTTAAAACTTATTAAAACTCTTAA
AACCCGCCTGGCCTGTGCATAACTGTCTGGCCAGCGCACAGCCGAAGAGCTGCAAAAAGCGCCTACCCTT
CGGTCGCTGCGCTCCCTACGCCCCGCCGCTTCGCGTCGGCCTATCGCGGCCGCTGGCCGCTCAAAAATGG
CTGGCCTACGGCCAGGCAATCTACCAGGGCGCGGACAAGCCGCGCCGTCGCCACTCGACCGCCGGCGCCC
ACATCAAGGCACCCTGCCTCGCGCGTTTCGGTGATGACGGTGAAAACCTCTGACACATGCAGCTCCCGGA
GACGGTCACAGCTTGTCTGTAAGCGGATGCCGGGAGCAGACAAGCCCGTCAGGGCGCGTCAGCGGGTGTT
GGCGGGTGTCGGGGCGCAGCCATGACCCAGTCACGTAGCGATAGCGGAGTGTATACTGGCTTAACTATGC
GGCATCAGAGCAGATTGTACTGAGAGTGCACCATATGCGGTGTGAAATACCGCACAGATGCGTAAGGAGA
AAATACCGCATCAGGCGCTCTTCCGCTTCCTCGCTCACTGACTCGCTGCGCTCGGTCGTTCGGCTGCGGC
GAGCGGTATCAGCTCACTCAAAGGCGGTAATACGGTTATCCACAGAATCAGGGGATAACGCAGGAAAGAA
CATGTGAGCAAAAGGCCAGCAAAAGGCCAGGAACCGTAAAAAGGCCGCGTTGCTGGCGTTTTTCCATAGG
CTCCGCCCCCCTGACGAGCATCACAAAAATCGACGCTCAAGTCAGAGGTGGCGAAACCCGACAGGACTAT
AAAGATACCAGGCGTTTCCCCCTGGAAGCTCCCTCGTGCGCTCTCCTGTTCCGACCCTGCCGCTTACCGG
ATACCTGTCCGCCTTTCTCCCTTCGGGAAGCGTGGCGCTTTCTCATAGCTCACGCTGTAGGTATCTCAGT
TCGGTGTAGGTCGTTCGCTCCAAGCTGGGCTGTGTGCACGAACCCCCCGTTCAGCCCGACCGCTGCGCCT
TATCCGGTAACTATCGTCTTGAGTCCAACCCGGTAAGACACGACTTATCGCCACTGGCAGCAGCCACTGG
TAACAGGATTAGCAGAGCGAGGTATGTAGGCGGTGCTACAGAGTTCTTGAAGTGGTGGCCTAACTACGGC
TACACTAGAAGGACAGTATTTGGTATCTGCGCTCTGCTGAAGCCAGTTACCTTCGGAAAAAGAGTTGGTA
GCTCTTGATCCGGCAAACAAACCACCGCTGGTAGCGGTGGTTTTTTTGTTTGCAAGCAGCAGATTACGCG
CAGAAAAAAAGGATCTCAAGAAGATCCTTTGATCTTTTCTACGGGGTCTGACGCTCAGTGGAACGAAAAC
TCACGTTAAGGGATTTTGGTCATGCATTCTAGGGAAGGTGCGAACAAGTCCCTGATATGAGATCATGTTT
GTCATCTGGAGCCATAGAACAGGGTTCATC
[978 nt withheld, positions 10251-11228]
TAAAAACTGGGGATAACGCCTTAAATGGCGAAGAAACGGTCTAAATAGGCTGATTCAAGGCATTTACGGG
AGAAAAAATCGGCTCAAACATGAAGAAATGAAATGACTGAGTCAGCCGAGAAGAATTTCCCCGCTTATTC
GCACCTTCCCTAGGTACTAAAACAATTCATCCAGTAAAATATAATATTTTATTTTCTCCCAATCAGGCTT
GATCCCCAGTAAGTCAAAAAATAGCTCGACATACTGTTCTTCCCCGATATCCTCCCTGATCGACCGGACG
CAGAAGGCAATGTCATACCACTTGTCCGCCCTGCCGCTTCTCCCAAGATCAATAAAGCCACTTACTTTGC
CATCTTTCACAAAGATGTTGCTGTCTCCCAGGTCGCCGTGGGAAAAGACAAGTTCCTCTTCGGGCTTTTC
CGTCTTTAAAAAATCATACAGCTCGCGCGGATCTTTAAATGGAGTGTCTTCTTCCCAGTTTTCGCAATCC
ACATCGGCCAGATCGTTATTCAGTAAGTAATCCAATTCGGCTAAGCGGCTGTCTAAGCTATTCGTATAGG
GACAATCCGATATGTCGATGGAGTGAAAGAGCCTGATGCACTCCGCATACAGCTCGATAATCTTTTCAGG
GCTTTGTTCATCTTCATACTCTTCCGAGCAAAGGACGCCATCGGCCTCACTCATGAGCAGATTGCTCCAG
CCATCATGCCGTTCAAAGTGCAGGACCTTTGGAACAGGCAGCTTTCCTTCCAGCCATAGCATCATGTCCT
TTTCCCGTTCCACATCATAGGTGGTCCCTTTATACCGGCTGTCCGTCATTTTTAAATATAGGTTTTCATT
TTCTCCCACCAGCTTATATACCTTAGCAGGAGACATTCCTTCCGTATCTTTTACGCAGCGGTATTTTTCG
ATCAGTTTTTTCAATTCCGGTGATATTCTCATTTTAGCCATTTATTATTTCCTTCCTCTTTTCTACAGTA
TTTAAAGATACCCCAAGAAGCTAATTATAACAAGACGAACTCCAATTCACTGTTCCTTGCATTCTAAAAC
CTTAAATACCAGAAAACAGCTTTTTCAAAGTTGTTTTCAAAGTTGGCGTATAACATAGTATCGACGGAGC
CGATTTTGAAACCGCGGTGATCACAGGCAGCAACGCTCTGTCATCGTTACAATCAACATGCTACCCTCCG
CGAGATCATCCGTGTTTCAAACCCGGCAGCTTAGTTGCCGTTCTTCCGAATAGCATCGGTAACATGAGCA
AAGTCTGCCGCCTTACAACGGCTCTCCCGCTGACGCCGTCCCGGACTGATGGGCTGCCTGTATCGAGTGG
TGATTTTGTGCCGAGCTGCCGGTCGGGGAGCTGTTGGCTGGCTGG
